Addgene plasmid #204573: pAsh-MCL-LC3B
Purpose: Expresses Ash-tagged LC3B in mammalian cells
Depositing lab: Masaaki Komatsu. Depositing organization: Juntendo University. Publication: The UFM1 system regulates ER-phagy through the ufmylation of CYB5R3. Ishimura R, El-Gowily AH, Noshiro D, Komatsu-Hirota S, Ono Y, Shindo M, Hatta T, Abe M, Uemura T, Lee-Okada HC, Mohamed TM, Yokomizo T, Ueno T, Sakimura K, Natsume T, Sorimachi H, Inada T, Waguri S, Noda NN, Komatsu M. Nat Commun. 2022 Dec 21;13(1):7857. doi: 10.1038/s41467-022-35501-0. PubMed 36543799.
Backbone
  Vector backbone: pAsh-MCL
  Vector type: Mammalian Expression
Growth in bacteria
  Bacterial resistance: Kanamycin, 50 μg/mL
  Growth temperature: 37°C
  Growth strain: DH5alpha
  Copy number: High Copy
Gene/Insert
  Gene/Insert name: LC3B
  Species: H. sapiens (human)
  Mutation: delta121-125aa
  Entrez Gene: MAP1LC3B (a.k.a. ATG8F, LC3B, MAP1A/1BLC3, MAP1LC3B-a)
  Cloning method: Restriction Enzyme; 5′ cloning site Unknown (unknown if destroyed); 3′ cloning site Unknown (unknown if destroyed)
Terms and licenses: Academic/Nonprofit Terms; Industry Terms: Not Available to Industry
How to cite: pAsh-MCL-LC3B was a gift from Masaaki Komatsu (Addgene plasmid # 204573 ; http://n2t.net/addgene:204573 ; RRID:Addgene_204573)
