[The description below was written by a language model from this plasmid's Addgene catalogue record and pLannotate feature annotations shown in this document.]
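Description:
pAsh-MCL-LC3B is a mammalian expression plasmid built on the pAsh-MCL backbone that produces human LC3B (MAP1LC3B) fused to an N-terminal Ash tag. In the 4,697-nt circular sequence, the CMV immediate-early enhancer and promoter sit just upstream of the numbering origin and drive an open reading frame that begins with a roughly 300-nt segment annotated as a fragment of human SQSTM1/p62. This segment sits where the Ash tag is expected, which suggests that the tag is a p62-derived module, although the record does not define the tag explicitly. After a short linker region comes the LC3B coding sequence, followed by an SV40 polyadenylation signal. A short SV40 large T antigen match ahead of that signal is probably part of the same SV40-derived 3' region rather than a functional element. The catalogue lists the insert as lacking residues 121–125, which matches the 360-nt LC3B feature. This truncation removes the C-terminal residues normally cleaved from LC3B during processing.

The plasmid replicates at high copy in E. coli from a ColE1/pUC-type origin and also carries an f1 origin. Selection relies on a single Tn5 NeoR/KanR gene placed behind tandem bacterial (AmpR) and SV40 early promoters and terminated by the HSV TK poly(A) signal. It therefore confers kanamycin resistance in bacteria and G418 resistance in transfected mammalian cells. The small ble and bGH poly(A) matches appear to be backbone remnants.

The stated purpose is simply expression of Ash-tagged LC3B in mammalian cells, and the construct comes from a study of ER-phagy regulation by the UFM1 system. The record does not specify the particular assay in which the tagged protein was used, nor the cloning sites.
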