Features (pLannotate 1.2.2; 14 found; start..end, strand, type, name):
      1..306     +  CDS            SQSTM1 (fragment): SQSTM_HUMAN - Also known as ORCA, OSIL. Experimental evidence at protein level: Swiss-Prot protein existence level 1. Autophagy receptor required for selective macroautophagy (aggrephagy). Functions as a bridge between polyubiquitinated cargo and autophagosomes. Interacts directly with both the cargo to become degraded and an autophagy modifier of the MAP1 LC3 family (PubMed:16286508, PubMed:20168092, PubMed:24128730, PubMed:28404643, PubMed:22622177). Along with WDFY3, involved in the formation and autophagic degradation of cytoplasmic ubiquitin-containing inclusions (p62 bodies, ALIS/aggreso
    385..744     +  CDS            LC3B: human LC3 protein; MAP1LC3B; Atg8 family member found on autophagosomes
    775..858     +  CDS            large T antigen (fragment): large T antigen from SV40 (simian virus 40)
    881..1002    +  polyA_signal   SV40 poly(A) signal: SV40 polyadenylation signal
   1036..1464    -  rep_origin     f1 ori (sequence partly withheld): f1 bacteriophage origin of replication; arrow indicates direction of (+) strand synthesis
   1491..1595    +  promoter       AmpR promoter: bla
   1597..1954    +  promoter       SV40 promoter: SV40 enhancer and early promoter
   1988..2782    +  CDS            NeoR/KanR: aminoglycoside phosphotransferase from Tn5; aph(3')-II (or nptII); confers resistance to neomycin, kanamycin, and G418 (Geneticin®)
   2803..2955    +  CDS            ble (fragment): BLE_KLEPN - Experimental evidence at protein level: Swiss-Prot protein existence level 1. Binding protein with a strong affinity to the bleomycin family of antibiotics. Binds to CL990; an antimitotic-antibiotic compound. From Klebsiella pneumoniae.
   3014..3061    +  polyA_signal   HSV TK poly(A) signal: herpes simplex virus thymidine kinase polyadenylation signal (Cole and Stacy, 1985)
   3152..3168    -  polyA_signal   bGH poly(A) signal (fragment): bovine growth hormone polyadenylation signal
   3390..3978    +  rep_origin     ori: high-copy-number ColE1/pMB1/pBR322/pUC origin of replication
   4153..4456    +  enhancer       CMV enhancer: human cytomegalovirus immediate early enhancer
   4457..4660    +  promoter       CMV promoter: human cytomegalovirus (CMV) immediate early promoter
>Addgene plasmid #204573 | pAsh-MCL-LC3B | addgene full sequence | sequence record 403941 | Addgene NGS Result
ATGGCGTCGCTCACCGTGAAGGCCTACCTTCTGGGCAAGGAGGACGCGGCGCGCGAGATTCGCCGCTTCA
GCTTCTGTTGCAGCCCCGAGCCTGAGGCGGAAGCCGAGGCTGCGGCGGGTCCGGGACCCTGCGAGCGGCT
GCTGAGCCGGGTGGCCGCCCTGTTCCCCGCGCTGCGGCCTGGCGGCTTCCAGGCGCACTACCGCGATGAG
GACGGGGACTTGGTTGCCTTTTCCAGTGACGAGGAATTGACAATGGCCATGTCCTACGTGAAGGATGACA
TCTTCCGAATCTACATTAAAGAGAAAACCGGTAATTCCGCTGACGGCGGCGGAGGATCGGGTGGTAGTGG
TGGTTCAGGAGGAGGATCGACCCAAGGAGGATCCATGCCGTCGGAGAAGACCTTCAAGCAGCGCCGCACC
TTCGAACAAAGAGTAGAAGATGTCCGACTTATTCGAGAGCAGCATCCAACCAAAATCCCGGTGATAATAG
AACGATACAAGGGTGAGAAGCAGCTTCCTGTTCTGGATAAAACAAAGTTCCTTGTACCTGACCATGTCAA
CATGAGTGAGCTCATCAAGATAATTAGAAGGCGCTTACAGCTCAATGCTAATCAGGCCTTCTTCCTGTTG
GTGAACGGACACAGCATGGTCAGCGTCTCCACACCAATCTCAGAGGTGTATGAGAGTGAGAAAGATGAAG
ATGGATTCCTGTACATGGTCTACGCCTCCCAGGAGACGTTCGGGTAAAAGCTTGAATAAGCGGCCGCGAC
TCTAGATCATAATCAGCCATACCACATTTGTAGAGGTTTTACTTGCTTTAAAAAACCTCCCACACCTCCC
CCTGAACCTGAAACATAAAATGAATGCAATTGTTGTTGTTAACTTGTTTATTGCAGCTTATAATGGTTAC
AAATAAAGCAATAGCATCACAAATTTCACAAATAAAGCATTTTTTTCACTGCATTCTAGTTGTGGTTTGT
CCAAACTCATCAATGTATCTTAAGGCGTAAATTGTAAGCGTTAATATTTTGTTAAAATTCGCGTTAAATT
TTTGTTAAATCAGCTCATTTTTTAACCAATAGGCCGAAATCGGCAAAATCCCTTATAAATCAAAAGAATA
GACCGAGATAGGGT
[37 nt withheld, positions 1135-1171]
AAAGAACGTGGACTCCAACGTCAAAGG
[49 nt withheld, positions 1199-1247]
T
[91 nt withheld, positions 1249-1339]
G
[124 nt withheld, positions 1341-1464]
CAGGTGGCACTTTTCGGGGAAATGTGCGCGGAACCCCTATTTGTTTATTTTTCTAAATACATTCAAATAT
GTATCCGCTCATGAGACAATAACCCTGATAAATGCTTCAATAATATTGAAAAAGGAAGAGTCCTGAGGCG
GAAAGAACCAGCTGTGGAATGTGTGTCAGTTAGGGTGTGGAAAGTCCCCAGGCTCCCCAGCAGGCAGAAG
TATGCAAAGCATGCATCTCAATTAGTCAGCAACCAGGTGTGGAAAGTCCCCAGGCTCCCCAGCAGGCAGA
AGTATGCAAAGCATGCATCTCAATTAGTCAGCAACCATAGTCCCGCCCCTAACTCCGCCCATCCCGCCCC
TAACTCCGCCCAGTTCCGCCCATTCTCCGCCCCATGGCTGACTAATTTTTTTTATTTATGCAGAGGCCGA
GGCCGCCTCGGCCTCTGAGCTATTCCAGAAGTAGTGAGGAGGCTTTTTTGGAGGCCTAGGCTTTTGCAAA
GATCATCAAGAGACAGGATGAGGATCGTTTCGCATGATTGAACAAGATGGATTGCACGCAGGTTCTCCGG
CCGCTTGGGTGGAGAGGCTATTCGGCTATGACTGGGCACAACAGACAATCGGCTGCTCTGATGCCGCCGT
GTTCCGGCTGTCAGCGCAGGGGCGCCCGGTTCTTTTTGTCAAGACCGACCTGTCCGGTGCCCTGAATGAA
CTGCAAGACGAGGCAGCGCGGCTATCGTGGCTGGCCACGACGGGCGTTCCTTGCGCAGCTGTGCTCGACG
TTGTCACTGAAGCGGGAAGGGACTGGCTGCTATTGGGCGAAGTGCCGGGGCAGGATCTCCTGTCATCTCA
CCTTGCTCCTGCCGAGAAAGTATCCATCATGGCTGATGCAATGCGGCGGCTGCATACGCTTGATCCGGCT
ACCTGCCCATTCGACCACCAAGCGAAACATCGCATCGAGCGAGCACGTACTCGGATGGAAGCCGGTCTTG
TCGATCAGGATGATCTGGACGAAGAGCATCAGGGGCTCGCGCCAGCCGAACTGTTCGCCAGGCTCAAGGC
GAGCATGCCCGACGGCGAGGATCTCGTCGTGACCCATGGCGATGCCTGCTTGCCGAATATCATGGTGGAA
AATGGCCGCTTTTCTGGATTCATCGACTGTGGCCGGCTGGGTGTGGCGGACCGCTATCAGGACATAGCGT
TGGCTACCCGTGATATTGCTGAAGAGCTTGGCGGCGAATGGGCTGACCGCTTCCTCGTGCTTTACGGTAT
CGCCGCTCCCGATTCGCAGCGCATCGCCTTCTATCGCCTTCTTGACGAGTTCTTCTGAGCGGGACTCTGG
GGTTCGAAATGACCGACCAAGCGACGCCCAACCTGCCATCACGAGATTTCGATTCCACCGCCGCCTTCTA
TGAAAGGTTGGGCTTCGGAATCGTTTTCCGGGACGCCGGCTGGATGATCCTCCAGCGCGGGGATCTCATG
CTGGAGTTCTTCGCCCACCCTAGGGGGAGGCTAACTGAAACACGGAAGGAGACAATACCGGAAGGAACCC
GCGCTATGACGGCAATAAAAAGACAGAATAAAACGCACGGTGTTGGGTCGTTTGTTCATAAACGCGGGGT
TCGGTCCCAGGGCTGGCACTCTGTCGATACCCCACCGAGACCCCATTGGGGCCAATACGCCCGCGTTTCT
TCCTTTTCCCCACCCCACCCCCCAAGTTCGGGTGAAGGCCCAGGGCTCGCAGCCAACGTCGGGGCGGCAG
GCCCTGCCATAGCCTCAGGTTACTCATATATACTTTAGATTGATTTAAAACTTCATTTTTAATTTAAAAG
GATCTAGGTGAAGATCCTTTTTGATAATCTCATGACCAAAATCCCTTAACGTGAGTTTTCGTTCCACTGA
GCGTCAGACCCCGTAGAAAAGATCAAAGGATCTTCTTGAGATCCTTTTTTTCTGCGCGTAATCTGCTGCT
TGCAAACAAAAAAACCACCGCTACCAGCGGTGGTTTGTTTGCCGGATCAAGAGCTACCAACTCTTTTTCC
GAAGGTAACTGGCTTCAGCAGAGCGCAGATACCAAATACTGTTCTTCTAGTGTAGCCGTAGTTAGGCCAC
CACTTCAAGAACTCTGTAGCACCGCCTACATACCTCGCTCTGCTAATCCTGTTACCAGTGGCTGCTGCCA
GTGGCGATAAGTCGTGTCTTACCGGGTTGGACTCAAGACGATAGTTACCGGATAAGGCGCAGCGGTCGGG
CTGAACGGGGGGTTCGTGCACACAGCCCAGTTTGGAGCGAACGACCTACACCGAACTGAGATACCTACAG
CGTGAGCTATGAGAAAGCGCCACGCTTCCCGAAGGGAGAAAGGCGGACAGGTATCCGGTAAGCGGCAGGG
TCGGAACAGGAGAGCGCACGAGGGAGCTTCCAGGGGGAAACGCCTGGTATCTTTATAGTCCTGTCGGGTT
TCGCCACCTCTGACTTGAGCGTCGATTTTTGTGATGCTCGTCAGGGGGGCGGAGCCTATGGAAAAACGCC
AGCAACGCGGCCTTTTTACGGTTCCTGGCCTTTTGCTGGCCTTTTGCTCACATGTTCTTTCCTGCGTTAT
CCCCTGATTCTGTGGATAACCGTATTACCGCCATGCATTAGTTATTAATAGTAATCAATTACGGGGTCAT
TAGTTCATAGCCCATATATGGAGTTCCGCGTTACATAACTTACGGTAAATGGCCCGCCTGGCTGACCGCC
CAACGACCCCCGCCCATTGACGTCAATAATGACGTATGTTCCCATAGTAACGCCAATAGGGACTTTCCAT
TGACGTCAATGGGTGGAGTATTTACGGTAAACTGCCCACTTGGCAGTACATCAAGTGTATCATATGCCAA
GTACGCCCCCTATTGACGTCAATGACGGTAAATGGCCCGCCTGGCATTATGCCCAGTACATGACCTTATG
GGACTTTCCTACTTGGCAGTACATCTACGTATTAGTCATCGCTATTACCATGGTGATGCGGTTTTGGCAG
TACATCAATGGGCGTGGATAGCGGTTTGACTCACGGGGATTTCCAAGTCTCCACCCCATTGACGTCAATG
GGAGTTTGTTTTGGCACCAAAATCAACGGGACTTTCCAAAATGTCGTAACAACTCCGCCCCATTGACGCA
AATGGGCGGTAGGCGTGTACGGTGGGAGGTCTATATAAGCAGAGCTGGTTTAGTGAACCGTCAGATCCGC
TAGCATTGCCACC
